>Addgene plasmid #116595 | pHAGE-PIK3R1-I381Kfs*15 | addgene full sequence | sequence record 250651 | Addgene NGS Result
TGGAAGGGCTAATTCACTCCCAAAGAAGACAAGATATCCTTGATCTGTGGATCTACCACACACAAGGCTA
CTTCCCTGATTAGCAGAACTACACACCAGGGCCAGGGGTCAGATATCCACTGACCTTTGGATGGTGCTAC
AAGCTAGTACCAGTTGAGCCAGATAAGGTAGAAGAGGCCAATAAAGGAGAGAACACCAGCTTGTTACACC
CTGTGAGCCTGCATGGGATGGATGACCCGGAGAGAGAAGTGTTAGAGTGGAGGTTTGACAGCCGCCTAGC
ATTTCATCACGTGGCCCGAGAGCTGCATCCGGAGTACTTCAAGAACTGCTGATATCGAGCTTGCTACAAG
GGACTTTCCGCTGGGGACTTTCCAGGGAGGCGTGGCCTGGGCGGGACTGGGGAGTGGCGAGCCCTCAGAT
CCTGCATATAAGCAGCTGCTTTTTGCCTGTACTGGGTCTCTCTGGTTAGACCAGATCTGAGCCTGGGAGC
TCTCTGGCTAACTAGGGAACCCACTGCTTAAGCCTCAATAAAGCTTGCCTTGAGTGCTTCAAGTAGTGTG
TGCCCGTCTGTTGTGTGACTCTGGTAACTAGAGATCCCTCAGACCCTTTTAGTCAGTGTGGAAAATCTCT
AGCAGTGGCGCCCGAACAGGGACTTGAAAGCGAAAGGGAAACCAGAGGAGCTCTCTCGACGCAGGACTCG
GCTTGCTGAAGCGCGCACGGCAAGAGGCGAGGGGCGGCGACTGGTGAGTACGCCAAAAATTTTGACTAGC
GGAGGCTAGAAGGAGAGAGATGGGTGCGAGAGCGTCAGTATTAAGCGGGGGAGAATTAGATCGCGATGGG
AAAAAATTCGGTTAAGGCCAGGGGGAAAGAAAAAATATAAATTAAAACATATAGTATGGGCAAGCAGGGA
GCTAGAACGATTCGCAGTTAATCCTGGCCTGTTAGAAACATCAGAAGGCTGTAGACAAATACTGGGACAG
CTACAACCATCCCTTCAGACAGGATCAGAAGAACTTAGATCATTATATAATACAGTAGCAACCCTCTATT
GTGTGCATCAAAGGATAGAGATAAAAGACACCAAGGAAGCTTTAGACAAGATAGAGGAAGAGCAAAACAA
AAGTAAGACCACCGCACAGCAAGCGGCCGGCCGCTGATCTTCAGACCTGGAGGAGGAGATATGAGGGACA
ATTGGAGAAGTGAATTATATAAATATAAAGTAGTAAAAATTGAACCATTAGGAGTAGCACCCACCAAGGC
AAAGAGAAGAGTGGTGCAGAGAGAAAAAAGAGCAGTGGGAATAGGAGCTTTGTTCCTTGGGTTCTTGGGA
GCAGCAGGAAGCACTATGGGCGCAGCGTCAATGACGCTGACGGTACAGGCCAGACAATTATTGTCTGGTA
TAGTGCAGCAGCAGAACAATTTGCTGAGGGCTATTGAGGCGCAACAGCATCTGTTGCAACTCACAGTCTG
GGGCATCAAGCAGCTCCAGGCAAGAATCCTGGCTGTGGAAAGATACCTAAAGGATCAACAGCTCCTGGGG
ATTTGGGGTTGCTCTGGAAAACTCATTTGCACCACTGCTGTGCCTTGGAATGCTAGTTGGAGTAATAAAT
CTCTGGAACAGATTTGGAATCACACGACCTGGATGGAGTGGGACAGAGAAATTAACAATTACACAAGCTT
AATACACTCCTTAATTGAAGAATCGCAAAACCAGCAAGAAAAGAATGAACAAGAATTATTGGAATTAGAT
AAATGGGCAAGTTTGTGGAATTGGTTTAACATAACAAATTGGCTGTGGTATATAAAATTATTCATAATGA
TAGTAGGAGGCTTGGTAGGTTTAAGAATAGTTTTTGCTGTACTTTCTATAGTGAATAGAGTTAGGCAGGG
ATATTCACCATTATCGTTTCAGACCCACCTCCCAACCCCGAGGGGACCCGACAGGCCCGAAGGAATAGAA
GAAGAAGGTGGAGAGAGAGACAGAGACAGATCCATTCGATTAGTGAACGGATCTCGACGGTATCGCCGAA
TTCACAAATGGCAGTATTCATCCACAATTTTAAAAGAAAAGGGGGGATTGGGGGGTACAGTGCAGGGGAA
AGAATAGTAGACATAATAGCAACAGACATACAAACTAAAGAATTACAAAAACAAATTACAAAAATTCAAA
ATTTTCGGGTTTATTACAGGGACAGCAGAGATCCAGTTTGGACTAGTCGTGAGGCTCCGGTGCCCGTCAG
TGGGCAGAGCGCACATCGCCCACAGTCCCCGAGAAGTTGGGGGGAGGGGTCGGCAATTGAACCGGTGCCT
AGAGAAGGTGGCGCGGGGTAAACTGGGAAAGTGATGTCGTGTACTGGCTCCGCCTTTTTCCCGAGGGTGG
GGGAGAACCGTATATAAGTGCAGTAGTCGCCGTGAACGTTCTTTTTCGCAACGGGTTTGCCGCCAGAACA
CAGGTAAGTGCCGTGTGTGGTTCCCGCGGGCCTGGCCTCTTTACGGGTTATGGCCCTTGCGTGCCTTGAA
TTACTTCCACCTGGCTGCAGTACGTGATTCTTGATCCCGAGCTTCGGGTTGGAAGTGGGTGGGAGAGTTC
GAGGCCTTGCGCTTAAGGAGCCCCTTCGCCTCGTGCTTGAGTTGAGGCCTGGCCTGGGCGCTGGGGCCGC
CGCGTGCGAATCTGGTGGCACCTTCGCGCCTGTCTCGCTGCTTTCGATAAGTCTCTAGCCATTTAAAATT
TTTGATGACCTGCTGCGACGCTTTTTTTCTGGCAAGATAGTCTTGTAAATGCGGGCCAAGATCTGCACAC
TGGTATTTCGGTTTTTGGGGCCGCGGGCGGCGACGGGGCCCGTGCGTCCCAGCGCACATGTTCGGCGAGG
CGGGGCCTGCGAGCGCGGCCACCGAGAATCGGACGGGGGTAGTCTCAAGCTGGCCGGCCTGCTCTGGTGC
CTGGCCTCGCGCCGCCGTGTATCGCCCCGCCCTGGGCGGCAAGGCTGGCCCGGTCGGCACCAGTTGCGTG
AGCGGAAAGATGGCCGCTTCCCGGCCCTGCTGCAGGGAGCTCAAAATGGAGGACGCGGCGCTCGGGAGAG
CGGGCGGGTGAGTCACCCACACAAAGGAAAAGGGCCTTTCCGTCCTCAGCCGTCGCTTCATGTGACTCCA
CGGAGTACCGGGCGCCGTCCAGGCACCTCGATTAGTTCTCGAGCTTTTGGAGTACGTCGTCTTTAGGTTG
GGGGGAGGGGTTTTATGCGATGGAGTTTCCCCACACTGAGTGGGTGGAGACTGAAGTTAGGCCAGCTTGG
CACTTGATGTAATTCTCCTTGGAATTTGCCCTTTTTGAGTTTGGATCTTGGTTCATTCTCAAGCCTCAGA
CAGTGGTTCAAAGTTTTTTTCTTCCATTTCAGGTGTCGTGAAGCGGCCCTGCAGATATCAACAAGTTTGT
ACAAAAAAGTTGGCATGGTTTACCCATACGATGTTCCAGATTACGCTAGTGCTGAGGGGTACCAGTACAG
AGCGCTGTATGATTATAAAAAGGAAAGAGAAGAAGATATTGACTTGCACTTGGGTGACATATTGACTGTG
AATAAAGGGTCCTTAGTAGCTCTTGGATTCAGTGATGGACAGGAAGCCAGGCCTGAAGAAATTGGCTGGT
TAAATGGCTATAATGAAACCACAGGGGAAAGGGGGGACTTTCCGGGAACTTATGTAGAATATATTGGAAG
GAAAAAAATCTCGCCTCCCACACCAAAGCCCCGGCCACCTCGGCCTCTTCCTGTTGCACCAGGTTCTTCG
AAAACTGAAGCAGATGTTGAACAACAAGCTTTGACTCTCCCGGATCTTGCAGAGCAGTTTGCCCCTCCTG
ACATTGCCCCGCCTCTTCTTATCAAGCTCGTGGAAGCCATTGAAAAGAAAGGTCTGGAATGTTCAACTCT
ATACAGAACACAGAGCTCCAGCAACCTGGCAGAATTACGACAGCTTCTTGATTGTGATACACCCTCCGTG
GACTTGGAAATGATCGATGTGCACGTTTTGGCTGACGCTTTCAAACGCTATCTCCTGGACTTACCAAATC
CTGTCATTCCAGCAGCCGTTTACAGTGAAATGATTTCTTTAGCTCCAGAAGTACAAAGCTCCGAAGAATA
TATTCAGCTATTGAAGAAGCTTATTAGGTCGCCTAGCATACCTCATCAGTATTGGCTTACGCTTCAGTAT
TTGTTAAAACATTTCTTCAAGCTCTCTCAAACCTCCAGCAAAAATCTGTTGAATGCAAGAGTACTCTCTG
AAATTTTCAGCCCTATGCTTTTCAGATTCTCAGCAGCCAGCTCTGATAATACTGAAAACCTCATAAAAGT
TATAGAAATTTTAATCTCAACTGAATGGAATGAACGACAGCCTGCACCAGCACTGCCTCCTAAACCACCA
AAACCTACTACTGTAGCCAACAACGGTATGAATAACAATATGTCCTTACAAGATGCTGAATGGTACTGGG
GAGATATCTCGAGGGAAGAAGTGAATGAAAAACTTCGAGATACAGCAGACGGGACCTTTTTGGTACGAGA
TGCGTCTACTAAAATGCATGGTGATTATACTCTTACACTAAGGAAAGGGGGAAATAACAAATTAAAATAT
TTCATCGAGATGGGAAATATGGCTTCTCTGACCCATTAACCTTCAGTTCTGTGGTTGAATTAATAAACCA
CTACCGGAATGAATCTCTAGCTCAGTATAATCCCAAATTGGATGTGAAATTACTTTATCCAGTATCCAAA
TACCAACAGGATCAAGTTGTCAAAGAAGATAATATTGAAGCTGTAGGGAAAAAATTACATGAATATAACA
CTCAGTTTCAAGAAAAAAGTCGAGAATATGATAGATTATATGAAGAATATACCCGCACATCCCAGGAAAT
CCAAATGAAAAGGACAGCTATTGAAGCATTTAATGAAACCATAAAAATATTTGAAGAACAGTGCCAGACC
CAAGAGCGGTACAGCAAAGAATACATAGAAAAGTTTAAACGTGAAGGCAATGAGAAAGAAATACAAAGGA
TTATGCATAATTATGATAAGTTGAAGTCTCGAATCAGTGAAATTATTGACAGTAGAAGAAGATTGGAAGA
AGACTTGAAGAAGCAGGCAGCTGAGTATCGAGAAATTGACAAACGTATGAACAGCATTAAACCAGACCTT
ATCCAGCTGAGAAAGACGAGAGACCAATACTTGATGTGGTTGACTCAAAAAGGTGTTCGGCAAAAGAAGT
TGAACGAGTGGTTGGGCAATGAAAACACTGAAGACCAATATTCACTGGTGGAAGATGATGAAGATTTGCC
CCATCATGATGAGAAGACATGGAATGTTGGAAGCAGCAACCGAAACAAAGCTGAAAACCTGTTGCGAGGG
AAGCGAGATGGCACTTTTCTTGTCCGGGAGAGCAGTAAACAGGGCTGCTATGCCTGCTCTGTAGTGGTGG
ACGGCGAAGTAAAGCATTGTGTCATAAACAAAACAGCAACTGGCTATGGCTTTGCCGAGCCCTATAACTT
GTACAGCTCTCTGAAAGAACTGGTGCTACATTACCAACACACCTCCCTTGTGCAGCACAACGACTCCCTC
AATGTCACACTAGCCTACCCAGTATATGCACAGCAGAGGCGATGCCCAACTTTCTTGTACAAAGTGGTTG
ATATCCAGCACAGTGGCGGCCGCTCGAGTCTAGAGGGCCCGCGGTTCGAAGGTAAGCCTATCCCTAACCC
TCTCCTCGGTCTCGATTCTACGCGTACCGGTTAGTAATGAGATCCCTCCCCCCCCCCTAACGTTACTGGC
CGAAGCCGCTTGGAATAAGGCCGGTGTGCGTTTGTCTATATGTTATTTTCCACCATATTGCCGTCTTTTG
GCAATGTGAGGGCCCGGAAACCTGGCCCTGTCTTCTTGACGAGCATTCCTAGGGGTCTTTCCCCTCTCGC
CAAAGGAATGCAAGGTCTGTTGAATGTCGTGAAGGAAGCAGTTCCTCTGGAAGCTTCTTGAAGACAAACA
ACGTCTGTAGCGACCCTTTGCAGGCAGCGGAACCCCCCACCTGGCGACAGGTGCCTCTGCGGCCAAAAGC
CACGTGTATAAGATACACCTGCAAAGGCGGCACAACCCCAGTGCCACGTTGTGAGTTGGATAGTTGTGGA
AAGAGTCAAATGGCTCTCCTCAAGCGTATTCAACAAGGGGCTGAAGGATGCCCAGAAGGTACCCCATTGT
ATGGGATCTGATCTGGGGCCTCGGTGCACATGCTTTACATGTGTTTAGTCGAGGTTAAAAAAACGTCTAG
GCCCCCCGAACCACGGGGACGTGGTTTTCCTTTGAAAAACACGATGATAATATGGCCACACATATGGTGA
GCAAGGGCGAGGAGCTGTTCACCGGGGTGGTGCCCATCCTGGTCGAGCTGGACGGCGACGTAAACGGCCA
CAAGTTCAGCGTGTCCGGCGAGGGCGAGGGCGATGCCACCTACGGCAAGCTGACCCTGAAGTTCATCTGC
ACCACCGGCAAGCTGCCCGTGCCCTGGCCCACCCTCGTGACCACCCTGACCTACGGCGTGCAGTGCTTCA
GCCGCTACCCCGACCACATGAAGCAGCACGACTTCTTCAAGTCCGCCATGCCCGAAGGCTACGTCCAGGA
GCGCACCATCTTCTTCAAGGACGACGGCAACTACAAGACCCGCGCCGAGGTGAAGTTCGAGGGCGACACC
CTGGTGAACCGCATCGAGCTGAAGGGCATCGACTTCAAGGAGGACGGCAACATCCTGGGGCACAAGCTGG
AGTACAACTACAACAGCCACAACGTCTATATCATGGCCGACAAGCAGAAGAACGGCATCAAGGTGAACTT
CAAGATCCGCCACAACATCGAGGACGGCAGCGTGCAGCTCGCCGACCACTACCAGCAGAACACCCCCATC
GGCGACGGCCCCGTGCTGCTGCCCGACAACCACTACCTGAGCACCCAGTCCGCCCTGAGCAAAGACCCCA
ACGAGAAGCGCGATCACATGGTCCTGCTGGAGTTCGTGACCGCCGCCGGGATCACTCTCGGCATGGACGA
GCTGTACAAGTAAATCGATAGATCCTAATCAACCTCTGGATTACAAAATTTGTGAAAGATTGACTGGTAT
TCTTAACTATGTTGCTCCTTTTACGCTATGTGGATACGCTGCTTTAATGCCTTTGTATCATGCTATTGCT
TCCCGTATGGCTTTCATTTTCTCCTCCTTGTATAAATCCTGGTTGCTGTCTCTTTATGAGGAGTTGTGGC
CCGTTGTCAGGCAACGTGGCGTGGTGTGCACTGTGTTTGCTGACGCAACCCCCACTGGTTGGGGCATTGC
CACCACCTGTCAGCTCCTTTCCGGGACTTTCGCTTTCCCCCTCCCTATTGCCACGGCGGAACTCATCGCC
GCCTGCCTTGCCCGCTGCTGGACAGGGGCTCGGCTGTTGGGCACTGACAATTCCGTGGTGTTGTCGGGGA
AATCATCGTCCTTTCCTTGGCTGCTCGCCTGTGTTGCCACCTGGATTCTGCGCGGGACGTCCTTCTGCTA
CGTCCCTTCGGCCCTCAATCCAGCGGACCTTCCTTCCCGCGGCCTGCTGCCGGCTCTGCGGCCTCTTCCG
CGTCTTCGCCTTCGCCCTCAGACGAGTCGGATCTCCCTTTGGGCCGCCTCCCCGCCTGAGATCCTTTAAG
ACCAATGACTTACAAGGCAGCTGTAGATCTTAGCCACTTTTTAAAAGAAAAGGGGGGACTGGAAGGGCTA
ATTCACTCCCAACGAAGACAAGATCTGCTTTTTGCTTGTACTGGGTCTCTCTGGTTAGACCAGATCTGAG
CCTGGGAGCTCTCTGGCTAACTAGGGAACCCACTGCTTAAGCCTCAATAAAGCTTGCCTTGAGTGCTTCA
AGTAGTGTGTGCCCGTCTGTTGTGTGACTCTGGTAACTAGAGATCCCTCAGACCCTTTTAGTCAGTGTGG
AAAATCTCTAGCAGTAGTAGTTCATGTCATCTTATTATTCAGTATTTATAACTTGCAAAGAAATGAATAT
CAGAGAGTGAGAGGCCCGGGTTAATTAAGGAAAGGGCTAGATCATTCTTGAAGACGAAAGGGCCTCGTGA
TACGCCTATTTTTATAGGTTAATGTCATGATAATAATGGTTTCTTAGACGTCAGGTGGCACTTTTCGGGG
AAATGTGCGCGGAACCCCTATTTGTTTATTTTTCTAAATACATTCAAATATGTATCCGCTCATGAGACAA
TAACCCTGATAAATGCTTCAATAATATTGAAAAAGGAAGAGTATGAGTATTCAACATTTCCGTGTCGCCC
TTATTCCCTTTTTTGCGGCATTTTGCCTTCCTGTTTTTGCTCACCCAGAAACGCTGGTGAAAGTAAAAGA
TGCTGAAGATCAGTTGGGTGCACGAGTGGGTTACATCGAACTGGATCTCAACAGCGGTAAGATCCTTGAG
AGTTTTCGCCCCGAAGAACGTTTTCCAATGATGAGCACTTTTAAAGTTCTGCTATGTGGCGCGGTATTAT
CCCGTGTTGACGCCGGGCAAGAGCAACTCGGTCGCCGCATACACTATTCTCAGAATGACTTGGTTGAGTA
CTCACCAGTCACAGAAAAGCATCTTACGGATGGCATGACAGTAAGAGAATTATGCAGTGCTGCCATAACC
ATGAGTGATAACACTGCGGCCAACTTACTTCTGACAACGATCGGAGGACCGAAGGAGCTAACCGCTTTTT
TGCACAACATGGGGGATCATGTAACTCGCCTTGATCGTTGGGAACCGGAGCTGAATGAAGCCATACCAAA
CGACGAGCGTGACACCACGATGCCTGTAGCAATGGCAACAACGTTGCGCAAACTATTAACTGGCGAACTA
CTTACTCTAGCTTCCCGGCAACAATTAATAGACTGGATGGAGGCGGATAAAGTTGCAGGACCACTTCTGC
GCTCGGCCCTTCCGGCTGGCTGGTTTATTGCTGATAAATCTGGAGCCGGTGAGCGTGGGTCTCGCGGTAT
CATTGCAGCACTGGGGCCAGATGGTAAGCCCTCCCGTATCGTAGTTATCTACACGACGGGGAGTCAGGCA
ACTATGGATGAACGAAATAGACAGATCGCTGAGATAGGTGCCTCACTGATTAAGCATTGGTAACTGTCAG
ACCAAGTTTACTCATATATACTTTAGATTGATTTAAAACTTCATTTTTAATTTAAAAGGATCTAGGTGAA
GATCCTTTTTGATAATCTCATGACCAAAATCCCTTAACGTGAGTTTTCGTTCCACTGAGCGTCAGACCCC
GTAGAAAAGATCAAAGGATCTTCTTGAGATCCTTTTTTTCTGCGCGTAATCTGCTGCTTGCAAACAAAAA
AACCACCGCTACCAGCGGTGGTTTGTTTGCCGGATCAAGAGCTACCAACTCTTTTTCCGAAGGTAACTGG
CTTCAGCAGAGCGCAGATACCAAATACTGTTCTTCTAGTGTAGCCGTAGTTAGGCCACCACTTCAAGAAC
TCTGTAGCACCGCCTACATACCTCGCTCTGCTAATCCTGTTACCAGTGGCTGCTGCCAGTGGCGATAAGT
CGTGTCTTACCGGGTTGGACTCAAGACGATAGTTACCGGATAAGGCGCAGCGGTCGGGCTGAACGGGGGG
TTCGTGCACACAGCCCAGCTTGGAGCGAACGACCTACACCGAACTGAGATACCTACAGCGTGAGCTATGA
GAAAGCGCCACGCTTCCCGAAGGGAGAAAGGCGGACAGGTATCCGGTAAGCGGCAGGGTCGGAACAGGAG
AGCGCACGAGGGAGCTTCCAGGGGGAAACGCCTGGTATCTTTATAGTCCTGTCGGGTTTCGCCACCTCTG
ACTTGAGCGTCGATTTTTGTGATGCTCGTCAGGGGGGCGGAGCCTATGGAAAAACGCCAGCAACGCGGCC
TTTTTACGGTTCCTGGCCTTTTGCTGGCCTTTTGCTCACATGTTCTTTCCTGCGTTATCCCCTGATTCTG
TGGATAACCGTATTACCGCCTTTGAGTGAGCTGATACCGCTCGCCGCAGCCGAACGACCGAGCGCAGCGA
GTCAGTGAGCGAGGAAGCGGAAGAGCGCCCAATACGCAAACCGCCTCTCCCCGCGCGTTGGCCGATTCAT
TAATGCAGCAAGCTCATGGCTGACTAATTTTTTTTATTTATGCAGAGGCCGAGGCCGCCTCGGCCTCTGA
GCTATTCCAGAAGTAGTGAGGAGGCTTTTTTGGAGGCCTAGGCTTTTGCAAAAAGCTCCCCGTGGCACGA
CAGGTTTCCCGACTGGAAAGCGGGCAGTGAGCGCAACGCAATTAATGTGAGTTAGCTCACTCATTAGGCA
CCCCAGGCTTTACACTTTATGCTTCCGGCTCGTATGTTGTGTGGAATTGTGAGCGGATAACAATTTCACA
CAGGAAACAGCTATGACATGATTACGAATTTCACAAATAAAGCATTTTTTTCACTGCATTCTAGTTGTGG
TTTGTCCAAACTCATCAATGTATCTTATCATGTCTGGATCAACTGGATAACTCAAGCTAACCAAAATCAT
CCCAAACTTCCCACCCCATACCCTATTACCACTGCCAATTACCTGTGGTTTCATTTACTCTAAACCTGTG
ATTCCTCTGAATTATTTTCATTTTAAAGAAATTGTATTTGTTAAATATGTACTACAAACTTAGTAGT
Features (pLannotate 1.2.2; 29 found; start..end, strand, type, name):
    377..634     +  LTR            5' LTR (truncated): truncated 5' long terminal repeat (LTR) from HIV-1
    681..806     +  misc_feature   HIV-1 Ψ: packaging signal of human immunodeficiency virus type 1
    790..1128    +  CDS            HIV-1 gag (fragment): gag protein from human immunodeficiency virus 1; gag
   1303..1536    +  misc_feature   RRE: The Rev response element (RRE) of HIV-1 allows for Rev-dependent mRNA export from the nucleus to the cytoplasm.
   1913..2013    +  CDS            Rev (fragment): human immunodeficiency virus 1 (HIV-1) Rev protein; rev; enhances nuclear export of unspliced and incompletely spliced viral mRNAs
   2058..2175    +  misc_feature   cPPT/CTS: central polypurine tract and central termination sequence of HIV-1
   2223..3401    +  promoter       EF-1α promoter: strong constitutive promoter for human elongation factor EF-1α
   3422..3439    +  protein_bind   attB1 (fragment): mutant version of attB; core recombination site for the Gateway® BP reaction BP Clonase™
   3451..3477    +  CDS            3xHA (fragment): three tandem HA epitope tags
   3478..4614    +  CDS            PIK3R1 (fragment): P85A_HUMAN - Also known as GRB1. Experimental evidence at protein level: Swiss-Prot protein existence level 1. Binds to activated (phosphorylated) protein-Tyr kinases, through its SH2 domain, and acts as an adapter, mediating the association of the p110 catalytic unit to the plasma membrane. Necessary for the insulin-stimulated increase in glucose uptake and glycogen synthesis in insulin-sensitive tissues. Plays an important role in signaling in response to FGFR1, FGFR2, FGFR3, FGFR4, KITLG/SCF, KIT, PDGFRA and PDGFRB. Likewise, plays a role in ITGB2 signaling (PubMed:17626883, PubMed:19805105
   4611..5651    +  CDS            Pik3r3 (fragment): P55G_MOUSE - Experimental evidence at protein level: Swiss-Prot protein existence level 1. Binds to activated (phosphorylated) protein-tyrosine kinases through its SH2 domain and regulates their kinase activity. During insulin stimulation, it also binds to IRS-1. From Mus musculus (Mouse).
   5650..5667    -  protein_bind   attB2 (fragment): mutant version of attB; core recombination site for the Gateway® BP reaction BP Clonase™
   5721..5762    +  CDS            V5 tag: epitope tag from simian virus 5
   5888..6350    +  misc_feature   IRES: internal ribosome entry site (IRES) of the encephalomyocarditis virus (EMCV)
   6364..7083    +  CDS            EGFP: the original enhanced GFP (Yang et al., 1996) mammalian codon-optimized
   7097..7685    +  misc_feature   WPRE: woodchuck hepatitis virus posttranscriptional regulatory element
   7693..7758    +  CDS            nef (fragment): NEF_HV1Z2 - Experimental evidence at protein level: Swiss-Prot protein existence level 1. Extracellular Nef protein targets CD4(+) T-lymphocytes for apoptosis by interacting with CXCR4 surface receptors. From Human immunodeficiency virus type 1 group M subtype D (isolate Z2/CDC-Z34) (HIV-1).
   7760..7993    +  LTR            3' LTR (ΔU3): self-inactivating 3' long terminal repeat (LTR) from HIV-1
   8198..8302    +  promoter       AmpR promoter: bla
   8303..9163    +  CDS            AmpR: β-lactamase; bla; confers resistance to ampicillin, carbenicillin, and related antibiotics
   9334..9922    +  rep_origin     ori: high-copy-number ColE1/pMB1/pBR322/pUC origin of replication
  10105..10159   +  CDS            lacI (fragment): lac repressor; lacI; The lac repressor binds to the lac operator to inhibit transcription in E. coli. This inhibition can be relieved by adding lactose or isopropyl-β-D-thiogalactopyranoside (IPTG).
  10165..10258   +  rep_origin     SV40 ori (fragment): SV40 origin of replication
  10283..10320   +  CDS            lacI (fragment): lac repressor; lacI; The lac repressor binds to the lac operator to inhibit transcription in E. coli. This inhibition can be relieved by adding lactose or isopropyl-β-D-thiogalactopyranoside (IPTG).
  10333..10354   +  protein_bind   CAP binding site: CAP binding activates transcription in the presence of cAMP. E. coli catabolite activator protein
  10369..10399   +  promoter       lac promoter: promoter for the E. coli lac operon
  10403..10425   +  protein_bind   lac operator (fragment): The lac repressor binds to the lac operator to inhibit transcription in E. coli. This inhibition can be relieved by adding lactose or isopropyl-β-D-thiogalactopyranoside (IPTG). lac repressor encoded by lacI
  10457..10540   +  polyA_signal   SV40 poly(A) signal (fragment): SV40 polyadenylation signal
  10707..329     +  CDS            nef (fragment) (across the origin): NEF_HV1BR - Experimental evidence at protein level: Swiss-Prot protein existence level 1. Extracellular Nef protein targets CD4(+) T-lymphocytes for apoptosis by interacting with CXCR4 surface receptors (PubMed:14990729). From Human immunodeficiency virus type 1 group M subtype B (isolate BRU/LAI) (HIV-1).
