[The description below was written by a language model from this plasmid's Addgene catalogue record and pLannotate feature annotations shown in this document.]
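Description:
pHAGE-PIK3R1-I381Kfs*15 is an HIV-1-based lentiviral expression plasmid built on the pHAGE backbone for delivering a cancer-associated frameshift allele of human PIK3R1, the p85α regulatory subunit of PI3K, into mammalian cells. In bacteria it is maintained by a high-copy ColE1/pUC-type origin and selected with ampicillin through the β-lactamase gene. The viral portion contains a truncated 5' LTR, the Ψ packaging signal with an adjoining gag fragment, the Rev response element, the cPPT/CTS and a self-inactivating ΔU3 3' LTR. The transfer RNA can therefore be packaged when helper functions are supplied in trans, and the integrated provirus lacks LTR promoter activity.

Expression is driven by the constitutive EF-1α promoter. The open reading frame was introduced by Gateway cloning and sits between attB1 and attB2 remnants, preceded by a short annotated HA-tag fragment and followed by a V5 tag. The annotation tool splits the insert into a PIK3R1 match and a downstream segment scored as mouse Pik3r3. That split falls about where the recorded frameshift at residue 381 would lie, so it probably reflects the shifted reading frame across the rest of the p85α cDNA rather than a genuine chimera, though the record does not confirm this. Because the frameshift predicts termination 15 codons later, the truncated product would not be expected to carry the C-terminal V5 tag. An EMCV IRES then directs EGFP translation from the same transcript, marking transduced cells, and a WPRE enhances transcript expression. The construct belongs to a collection made for systematic functional testing of somatic mutations in cancer.
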