Addgene plasmid #116595: pHAGE-PIK3R1-I381Kfs*15
Purpose: Lentiviral expression of PIK3R1 I381Kfs*15
Depositing lab: Gordon Mills & Kenneth Scott. Depositing organization: Baylor College of Medicine. Publication: Systematic Functional Annotation of Somatic Mutations in Cancer. Ng PK, Li J, Jeong KJ, Shao S, Chen H, Tsang YH, Sengupta S, Wang Z, Bhavana VH, Tran R, Soewito S, Minussi DC, Moreno D, Kong K, Dogruluk T, Lu H, Gao J, Tokheim C, Zhou DC, Johnson AM, Zeng J, Ip CKM, Ju Z, Wester M, Yu S, Li Y, Vellano CP, Schultz N, Karchin R, Ding L, Lu Y, Cheung LWT, Chen K, Shaw KR, Meric-Bernstam F, Scott KL, Yi S, Sahni N, Liang H, Mills GB. Cancer Cell. 2018 Mar 12;33(3):450-462.e10. doi: 10.1016/j.ccell.2018.01.021. PubMed 29533785.
Backbone
  Vector backbone: pHAGE
  Vector type: Lentiviral
Growth in bacteria
  Bacterial resistance: Ampicillin, 100 μg/mL
  Growth temperature: 37°C
  Growth strain: Stbl3
  Copy number: High Copy
Gene/Insert
  Gene/Insert name: PIK3R1
  Species: H. sapiens (human)
  Mutation: I381Kfs*15
  Entrez Gene: PIK3R1 (a.k.a. AGM7, GRB1, IMD36, p85, p85-ALPHA, p85alpha)
  Cloning method: Gateway Cloning
Terms and licenses: Academic/Nonprofit Terms; Industry Terms: Not Available to Industry
How to cite: pHAGE-PIK3R1-I381Kfs*15 was a gift from Gordon Mills & Kenneth Scott (Addgene plasmid # 116595 ; http://n2t.net/addgene:116595 ; RRID:Addgene_116595)
