>Addgene plasmid #116595 | pHAGE-PIK3R1-I381Kfs*15 | depositor partial sequence | sequence record 219470 | insert
ATGAGTGCTGAGGGGTACCAGTACAGAGCGCTGTATGATTATAAAAAGGAAAGAGAAGAAGATATTGACT
TGCACTTGGGTGACATATTGACTGTGAATAAAGGGTCCTTAGTAGCTCTTGGATTCAGTGATGGACAGGA
AGCCAGGCCTGAAGAAATTGGCTGGTTAAATGGCTATAATGAAACCACAGGGGAAAGGGGGGACTTTCCG
GGAACTTATGTAGAATATATTGGAAGGAAAAAAATCTCGCCTCCCACACCAAAGCCCCGGCCACCTCGGC
CTCTTCCTGTTGCACCAGGTTCTTCGAAAACTGAAGCAGATGTTGAACAACAAGCTTTGACTCTCCCGGA
TCTTGCAGAGCAGTTTGCCCCTCCTGACATTGCCCCGCCTCTTCTTATCAAGCTCGTGGAAGCCATTGAA
AAGAAAGGTCTGGAATGTTCAACTCTATACAGAACACAGAGCTCCAGCAACCTGGCAGAATTACGACAGC
TTCTTGATTGTGATACACCCTCCGTGGACTTGGAAATGATCGATGTGCACGTTTTGGCTGACGCTTTCAA
ACGCTATCTCCTGGACTTACCAAATCCTGTCATTCCAGCAGCCGTTTACAGTGAAATGATTTCTTTAGCT
CCAGAAGTACAAAGCTCCGAAGAATATATTCAGCTATTGAAGAAGCTTATTAGGTCGCCTAGCATACCTC
ATCAGTATTGGCTTACGCTTCAGTATTTGTTAAAACATTTCTTCAAGCTCTCTCAAACCTCCAGCAAAAA
TCTGTTGAATGCAAGAGTACTCTCTGAAATTTTCAGCCCTATGCTTTTCAGATTCTCAGCAGCCAGCTCT
GATAATACTGAAAACCTCATAAAAGTTATAGAAATTTTAATCTCAACTGAATGGAATGAACGACAGCCTG
CACCAGCACTGCCTCCTAAACCACCAAAACCTACTACTGTAGCCAACAACGGTATGAATAACAATATGTC
CTTACAAGATGCTGAATGGTACTGGGGAGATATCTCGAGGGAAGAAGTGAATGAAAAACTTCGAGATACA
GCAGACGGGACCTTTTTGGTACGAGATGCGTCTACTAAAATGCATGGTGATTATACTCTTACACTAAGGA
AAGGGGGAAATAACAAATTAAAATATTTCATCGAGATGGGAAATATGGCTTCTCTGACCCATTAACCTTC
AGTTCTGTGGTTGAATTAATAAACCACTACCGGAATGAATCTCTAGCTCAGTATAATCCCAAATTGGATG
TGAAATTACTTTATCCAGTATCCAAATACCAACAGGATCAAGTTGTCAAAGAAGATAATATTGAAGCTGT
AGGGAAAAAATTACATGAATATAACACTCAGTTTCAAGAAAAAAGTCGAGAATATGATAGATTATATGAA
GAATATACCCGCACATCCCAGGAAATCCAAATGAAAAGGACAGCTATTGAAGCATTTAATGAAACCATAA
AAATATTTGAAGAACAGTGCCAGACCCAAGAGCGGTACAGCAAAGAATACATAGAAAAGTTTAAACGTGA
AGGCAATGAGAAAGAAATACAAAGGATTATGCATAATTATGATAAGTTGAAGTCTCGAATCAGTGAAATT
ATTGACAGTAGAAGAAGATTGGAAGAAGACTTGAAGAAGCAGGCAGCTGAGTATCGAGAAATTGACAAAC
GTATGAACAGCATTAAACCAGACCTTATCCAGCTGAGAAAGACGAGAGACCAATACTTGATGTGGTTGAC
TCAAAAAGGTGTTCGGCAAAAGAAGTTGAACGAGTGGTTGGGCAATGAAAACACTGAAGACCAATATTCA
CTGGTGGAAGATGATGAAGATTTGCCCCATCATGATGAGAAGACATGGAATGTTGGAAGCAGCAACCGAA
ACAAAGCTGAAAACCTGTTGCGAGGGAAGCGAGATGGCACTTTTCTTGTCCGGGAGAGCAGTAAACAGGG
CTGCTATGCCTGCTCTGTAGTGGTGGACGGCGAAGTAAAGCATTGTGTCATAAACAAAACAGCAACTGGC
TATGGCTTTGCCGAGCCCTATAACTTGTACAGCTCTCTGAAAGAACTGGTGCTACATTACCAACACACCT
CCCTTGTGCAGCACAACGACTCCCTCAATGTCACACTAGCCTACCCAGTATATGCACAGCAGAGGCGATG
